>Addgene plasmid #215643 | pGAL4-DBD-PDX1_AroLITE | addgene full sequence | sequence record 426934 | Addgene NGS Result
GACATTGATTATTGACTAGTTATTAATAGTAATCAATTACGGGGTCATTAGTTCATAGCCCATATATGGA
GTTCCGCGTTACATAACTTACGGTAAATGGCCCGCCTGGCTGACCGCCCAACGACCCCCGCCCATTGACG
TCAATAATGACGTATGTTCCCATAGTAACGCCAATAGGGACTTTCCATTGACGTCAATGGGTGGAGTATT
TACGGTAAACTGCCCACTTGGCAGTACATCAAGTGTATCATATGCCAAGTACGCCCCCTATTGACGTCAA
TGACGGTAAATGGCCCGCCTGGCATTATGCCCAGTACATGACCTTATGGGACTTTCCTACTTGGCAGTAC
ATCTACGTATTAGTCATCGCTATTACCATGGTGATGCGGTTTTGGCAGTACATCAATGGGCGTGGATAGC
GGTTTGACTCACGGGGATTTCCAAGTCTCCACCCCATTGACGTCAATGGGAGTTTGTTTTGGCACCAAAA
TCAACGGGACTTTCCAAAATGTCGTAACAACTCCGCCCCATTGACGCAAATGGGCGGTAGGCGTGTACGG
TGGGAGGTCTATATAAGCAGAGCTCTCTGGCTAACTAGAGAACCCACTGCTTACTGGCTTATCGAAATTA
ATACGACTCACTATAGGGAGACCCAAGCTTGGTACCGAGCTCGGATCCACTAGTAACGGCCGCCAGTGTG
CTGGAATTCATGAAGCTACTGTCTTCTATCGAACAAGCATGCGATATTTGCCGACTTAAAAAGCTCAAGT
GCTCCAAAGAAAAACCGAAGTGCGCCAAGTGTCTGAAGAACAACTGGGAGTGTCGCTACTCTCCCAAAAC
CAAAAGGTCTCCGCTGACTAGGGCACATCTGACAGAAGTGGAATCAAGGCTAGAAAGACTGGAACAGCTA
TTTCTACTGATTTTTCCTCGAGAAGACCTTGACATGATTTTGAAAATGGATTCTTTACAGGATATAAAAG
CATTGTTAACAGGATTATTTGTACAAGATAATGTGAATAAAGATGCCGTCACAGATAGATTGGCTTCAGT
GGAGACTGATATGCCTCTAACATTGAGACAGCATAGAATAAGTGCGACATCATCATCGGAAGAGAGTAGT
AACAAAGGTCAAAGACAGTTGACTGTATCGGCGATAATGAACGGCGAGGAGCAGGCAGCAGCAGCCACCC
AATTAGCGAAAGATCCGTGTGCTGCACAAAGGGGACCCGCTCCTGAAGCCAGCGCTTCTCCCCCTGCATG
TTTAGCAATGGGGAGACAACCACCACCACCCCCACCTCATCCTGCTCCCGGGGCTTTGGGTGCCTTGGAA
CAAGGTAGTCCACCTGATATTTCTCCAGCTGAAGTCCCGCCATTAGCTGATGATCCAGCAGTCGCACATC
TCCATCATCATCTGCCCGCACAACTGGCCTTACCACATCCACCGGCGGGACCTGCACCTGAAGGTGCTGA
ACCCGGGGTGCTTGAAGAACCAAACCGCGTCCAGCTGCCTTGAGTCTAGAGGGCCCTATTCTATAGTGTC
ACCTAAATGCTAGAGCTCGCTGATCAGCCTCGACTGTGCCTTCTAGTTGCCAGCCATCTGTTGTTTGCCC
CTCCCCCGTGCCTTCCTTGACCCTGGAAGGTGCCACTCCCACTGTCCTTTCCTAATAAAATGAGGAAATT
GCATCGCATTGTCTGAGTAGGTGTCATTCTATTCTGGGGGGTGGGGTGGGGCAGGACAGCAAGGGGGAGG
ATTGGGAAGACAATAGCAGGCATGCTGGGGATGCGGTGGGCTCTATGGCTTCTGAGGCGGAAAGAACCAG
CTGGGGCTCTAGGGGGTATCCCC
[124 nt withheld, positions 1844-1967]
C
[91 nt withheld, positions 1969-2059]
A
[49 nt withheld, positions 2061-2109]
CCTTTGACGTTGGAGTCCACGTTCTTT
[37 nt withheld, positions 2137-2173]
ACCCTATCTCGGTCTATTCTTTTGATTTATAAGGGATTTTGCCGATTTCGGCCTATTGGTTAAAAAATGA
GCTGATTTAACAAAAATTTAACGCGAATTAATTCTGTGGAATGTGTGTCAGTTAGGGTGTGGAAAGTCCC
CAGGCTCCCCAGCAGGCAGAAGTATGCAAAGCATGCATCTCAATTAGTCAGCAACCAGGTGTGGAAAGTC
CCCAGGCTCCCCAGCAGGCAGAAGTATGCAAAGCATGCATCTCAATTAGTCAGCAACCATAGTCCCGCCC
CTAACTCCGCCCATCCCGCCCCTAACTCCGCCCAGTTCCGCCCATTCTCCGCCCCATGGCTGACTAATTT
TTTTTATTTATGCAGAGGCCGAGGCCGCCTCTGCCTCTGAGCTATTCCAGAAGTAGTGAGGAGGCTTTTT
TGGAGGCCTAGGCTTTTGCAAAAAGCTCCCGGGAGCTTGTATATCCATTTTCGGATCTGATCAAGAGACA
GGATGAGGATCGTTTCGCATGATTGAACAAGATGGATTGCACGCAGGTTCTCCGGCCGCTTGGGTGGAGA
GGCTATTCGGCTATGACTGGGCACAACAGACAATCGGCTGCTCTGATGCCGCCGTGTTCCGGCTGTCAGC
GCAGGGGCGCCCGGTTCTTTTTGTCAAGACCGACCTGTCCGGTGCCCTGAATGAACTGCAGGACGAGGCA
GCGCGGCTATCGTGGCTGGCCACGACGGGCGTTCCTTGCGCAGCTGTGCTCGACGTTGTCACTGAAGCGG
GAAGGGACTGGCTGCTATTGGGCGAAGTGCCGGGGCAGGATCTCCTGTCATCTCACCTTGCTCCTGCCGA
GAAAGTATCCATCATGGCTGATGCAATGCGGCGGCTGCATACGCTTGATCCGGCTACCTGCCCATTCGAC
CACCAAGCGAAACATCGCATCGAGCGAGCACGTACTCGGATGGAAGCCGGTCTTGTCGATCAGGATGATC
TGGACGAAGAGCATCAGGGGCTCGCGCCAGCCGAACTGTTCGCCAGGCTCAAGGCGCGCATGCCCGACGG
CGAGGATCTCGTCGTGACCCATGGCGATGCCTGCTTGCCGAATATCATGGTGGAAAATGGCCGCTTTTCT
GGATTCATCGACTGTGGCCGGCTGGGTGTGGCGGACCGCTATCAGGACATAGCGTTGGCTACCCGTGATA
TTGCTGAAGAGCTTGGCGGCGAATGGGCTGACCGCTTCCTCGTGCTTTACGGTATCGCCGCTCCCGATTC
GCAGCGCATCGCCTTCTATCGCCTTCTTGACGAGTTCTTCTGAGCGGGACTCTGGGGTTCGAAATGACCG
ACCAAGCGACGCCCAACCTGCCATCACGAGATTTCGATTCCACCGCCGCCTTCTATGAAAGGTTGGGCTT
CGGAATCGTTTTCCGGGACGCCGGCTGGATGATCCTCCAGCGCGGGGATCTCATGCTGGAGTTCTTCGCC
CACCCCAACTTGTTTATTGCAGCTTATAATGGTTACAAATAAAGCAATAGCATCACAAATTTCACAAATA
AAGCATTTTTTTCACTGCATTCTAGTTGTGGTTTGTCCAAACTCATCAATGTATCTTATCATGTCTGTAT
ACCGTCGACCTCTAGCTAGAGCTTGGCGTAATCATGGTCATAGCTGTTTCCTGTGTGAAATTGTTATCCG
CTCACAATTCCACACAACATACGAGCCGGAAGCATAAAGTGTAAAGCCTGGGGTGCCTAATGAGTGAGCT
AACTCACATTAATTGCGTTGCGCTCACTGCCCGCTTTCCAGTCGGGAAACCTGTCGTGCCAGCTGCATTA
ATGAATCGGCCAACGCGCGGGGAGAGGCGGTTTGCGTATTGGGCGCTCTTCCGCTTCCTCGCTCACTGAC
TCGCTGCGCTCGGTCGTTCGGCTGCGGCGAGCGGTATCAGCTCACTCAAAGGCGGTAATACGGTTATCCA
CAGAATCAGGGGATAACGCAGGAAAGAACATGTGAGCAAAAGGCCAGCAAAAGGCCAGGAACCGTAAAAA
GGCCGCGTTGCTGGCGTTTTTCCATAGGCTCCGCCCCCCTGACGAGCATCACAAAAATCGACGCTCAAGT
CAGAGGTGGCGAAACCCGACAGGACTATAAAGATACCAGGCGTTTCCCCCTGGAAGCTCCCTCGTGCGCT
CTCCTGTTCCGACCCTGCCGCTTACCGGATACCTGTCCGCCTTTCTCCCTTCGGGAAGCGTGGCGCTTTC
TCATAGCTCACGCTGTAGGTATCTCAGTTCGGTGTAGGTCGTTCGCTCCAAGCTGGGCTGTGTGCACGAA
CCCCCCGTTCAGCCCGACCGCTGCGCCTTATCCGGTAACTATCGTCTTGAGTCCAACCCGGTAAGACACG
ACTTATCGCCACTGGCAGCAGCCACTGGTAACAGGATTAGCAGAGCGAGGTATGTAGGCGGTGCTACAGA
GTTCTTGAAGTGGTGGCCTAACTACGGCTACACTAGAAGAACAGTATTTGGTATCTGCGCTCTGCTGAAG
CCAGTTACCTTCGGAAAAAGAGTTGGTAGCTCTTGATCCGGCAAACAAACCACCGCTGGTAGCGGTGGTT
TTTTTGTTTGCAAGCAGCAGATTACGCGCAGAAAAAAAGGATCTCAAGAAGATCCTTTGATCTTTTCTAC
GGGGTCTGACGCTCAGTGGAACGAAAACTCACGTTAAGGGATTTTGGTCATGAGATTATCAAAAAGGATC
TTCACCTAGATCCTTTTAAATTAAAAATGAAGTTTTAAATCAATCTAAAGTATATATGAGTAAACTTGGT
CTGACAGTTACCAATGCTTAATCAGTGAGGCACCTATCTCAGCGATCTGTCTATTTCGTTCATCCATAGT
TGCCTGACTTCCCGTCGTGTAGATAACTACGATACGGGAGGGCTTACCATCTGGCCCCAGTGCTGCAATG
ATACCGCGAGACCCACGCTCACCGGCTCCAGATTTATCAGCAATAAACCAGCCAGCCGGAAGGGCCGAGC
GCAGAAGTGGTCCTGCAACTTTATCCGCCTCCATCCAGTCTATTAATTGTTGCCGGGAAGCTAGAGTAAG
TAGTTCGCCAGTTAATAGTTTGCGCAACGTTGTTGCCATTGCTACAGGCATCGTGGTGTCACGCTCGTCG
TTTGGTATGGCTTCATTCAGCTCCGGTTCCCAACGATCAAGGCGAGTTACATGATCCCCCATGTTGTGCA
AAAAAGCGGTTAGCTCCTTCGGTCCTCCGATCGTTGTCAGAAGTAAGTTGGCCGCAGTGTTATCACTCAT
GGTTATGGCAGCACTGCATAATTCTCTTACTGTCATGCCATCCGTAAGATGCTTTTCTGTGACTGGTGAG
TACTCAACCAAGTCATTCTGAGAATAGTGTATGCGGCGACCGAGTTGCTCTTGCCCGGCGTCAATACGGG
ATAATACCGCGCCACATAGCAGAACTTTAAAAGTGCTCATCATTGGAAAACGTTCTTCGGGGCGAAAACT
CTCAAGGATCTTACCGCTGTTGAGATCCAGTTCGATGTAACCCACTCGTGCACCCAACTGATCTTCAGCA
TCTTTTACTTTCACCAGCGTTTCTGGGTGAGCAAAAACAGGAAGGCAAAATGCCGCAAAAAAGGGAATAA
GGGCGACACGGAAATGTTGAATACTCATACTCTTCCTTTTTCAATATTATTGAAGCATTTATCAGGGTTA
TTGTCTCATGAGCGGATACATATTTGAATGTATTTAGAAAAATAAACAAATAGGGGTTCCGCGCACATTT
CCCCGAAAAGTGCCACCTGACGTCGACGGATCGGGAGATCTCCCGATCCCCTATGGTGCACTCTCAGTAC
AATCTGCTCTGATGCCGCATAGTTAAGCCAGTATCTGCTCCCTGCTTGTGTGTTGGAGGTCGCTGAGTAG
TGCGCGAGCAAAATTTAAGCTACAACAAGGCAAGGCTTGACCGACAATTGCATGAAGAATCTGCTTAGGG
TTAGGCGTTTTGCGCTGCTTCGCGATGTACGGGCCAGATATACGCGTT
Features (pLannotate 1.2.2; 22 found; start..end, strand, type, name):
      1..380     +  enhancer       CMV enhancer: human cytomegalovirus immediate early enhancer
    381..584     +  promoter       CMV promoter: human cytomegalovirus (CMV) immediate early promoter
    580..613     +  LTR            5' LTR (truncated) (fragment): truncated 5' long terminal repeat (LTR) from HIV-1
    629..647     +  promoter       T7 promoter: promoter for bacteriophage T7 RNA polymerase
    710..1150    +  CDS            GAL4 DNA binding domain: DNA binding domain of the GAL4 transcriptional activator; Saccharomyces cerevisiae GAL4 (truncated)
   1157..1510    +  CDS            PDX1 (fragment): PDX1_HUMAN - Also known as IPF1, STF1. Experimental evidence at protein level: Swiss-Prot protein existence level 1. Activates insulin, somatostatin, glucokinase, islet amyloid polypeptide and glucose transporter type 2 gene transcription. Particularly involved in glucose-dependent regulation of insulin gene transcription. As part of a PDX1:PBX1b:MEIS2b complex in pancreatic acinar cells is involved in the transcriptional activation of the ELA1 enhancer; the complex binds to the enhancer B element and cooperates with the transcription factor 1 complex (PTF1) bound to the enhancer A element. Bi
   1530..1548    -  promoter       SP6 promoter: promoter for bacteriophage SP6 RNA polymerase
   1574..1798    +  polyA_signal   bGH poly(A) signal: bovine growth hormone polyadenylation signal
   1802..1823    +  promoter       SV40 promoter (fragment): SV40 enhancer and early promoter
   1844..2272    +  rep_origin     f1 ori (sequence partly withheld): f1 bacteriophage origin of replication; arrow indicates direction of (+) strand synthesis
   2286..2615    +  promoter       SV40 promoter: SV40 enhancer and early promoter
   2682..3473    +  CDS            neo: KKA2_KLEPN - Also known as kan, nptII. Experimental evidence at protein level: Swiss-Prot protein existence level 1. Resistance to kanamycin, neomycin, paromomycin, ribostamycin, butirosin and gentamicin B. From Klebsiella pneumoniae.
   3497..3655    +  CDS            ble (fragment): BLE_KLEPN - Experimental evidence at protein level: Swiss-Prot protein existence level 1. Binding protein with a strong affinity to the bleomycin family of antibiotics. Binds to CL990; an antimitotic-antibiotic compound. From Klebsiella pneumoniae.
   3650..3771    +  polyA_signal   SV40 poly(A) signal: SV40 polyadenylation signal
   3844..3860    -  protein_bind   lac operator: The lac repressor binds to the lac operator to inhibit transcription in E. coli. This inhibition can be relieved by adding lactose or isopropyl-β-D-thiogalactopyranoside (IPTG). lac repressor encoded by lacI
   3868..3898    -  promoter       lac promoter: promoter for the E. coli lac operon
   3913..3934    -  protein_bind   CAP binding site: CAP binding activates transcription in the presence of cAMP. E. coli catabolite activator protein
   3947..4039    -  CDS            lacI (fragment): lac repressor; lacI; The lac repressor binds to the lac operator to inhibit transcription in E. coli. This inhibition can be relieved by adding lactose or isopropyl-β-D-thiogalactopyranoside (IPTG).
   4222..4810    -  rep_origin     ori: high-copy-number ColE1/pMB1/pBR322/pUC origin of replication
   4981..5841    -  CDS            AmpR: β-lactamase; bla; confers resistance to ampicillin, carbenicillin, and related antibiotics
   5842..5946    -  promoter       AmpR promoter: bla
   6005..6057    -  misc_feature   bom (fragment): basis of mobility region from pBR322
