[The description below was written by a language model from this plasmid's Addgene catalogue record and pLannotate feature annotations shown in this document.]
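Description:
pGAL4-DBD-PDX1_AroLITE is a 6.2 kb mammalian expression plasmid built on the pGAL4-DBD-MCS backbone for overexpressing a fusion of the yeast GAL4 DNA-binding domain to a variant of human PDX1. It is maintained in E. coli through a high-copy ColE1/pUC-type origin and selected with ampicillin via the AmpR (β-lactamase) cassette. An f1 origin is also present. For mammalian cells, an SV40 early promoter drives a neomycin phosphotransferase gene followed by an SV40 polyadenylation signal, which would allow G418 selection of stable transfectants. The short ble, lacI, lac promoter/operator, bom and HIV-1 LTR annotations are small fragments that appear to be backbone remnants rather than functional modules.

The expression cassette consists of the CMV immediate-early enhancer and promoter, the GAL4 DNA-binding domain coding sequence, and immediately downstream a roughly 350 bp segment annotated as a fragment of human PDX1, terminated by the bGH polyadenylation signal. T7 and SP6 promoters flank the fusion, as is common in this type of backbone. The insert was introduced by Gibson cloning. Only part of PDX1 is annotated rather than the full coding sequence, and the record does not define which residues are altered in the "AroLITE" variant, although the name suggests a change in aromatic residue content.

Tethering a candidate protein region to the GAL4 DNA-binding domain recruits it to GAL4 binding sites (UAS) on a co-transfected reporter, so that its transactivation strength can be measured independently of its native DNA binding. This fits the associated study of activity and specificity in human transcription factors, though the record states only overexpression as the purpose.
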