Addgene plasmid #215643: pGAL4-DBD-PDX1_AroLITE
Purpose: For overexpression of Gal4-DBD PDX1 AroLITE
Depositing lab: Denes Hnisz. Depositing organization: Max Planck Institute for Molecular Genetics. Publication: An activity-specificity trade-off encoded in human transcription factors. Naderi J, Magalhaes AP, Kibar G, Stik G, Zhang Y, Mackowiak SD, Wieler HM, Rossi F, Buschow R, Christou-Kent M, Alcoverro-Bertran M, Graf T, Vingron M, Hnisz D. Nat Cell Biol. 2024 Aug;26(8):1309-1321. doi: 10.1038/s41556-024-01411-0. Epub 2024 Jul 5. PubMed 38969762.
Backbone
  Vector backbone: pGAL4-DBD-MCS
  Vector type: Mammalian Expression
Growth in bacteria
  Bacterial resistance: Ampicillin, 100 μg/mL
  Growth temperature: 37°C
  Growth strain: DH5alpha
  Copy number: High Copy
Gene/Insert
  Gene/Insert name: PDX1 AroLITE
  Species: H. sapiens (human)
  Entrez Gene: PDX1 (a.k.a. GSF, IDX-1, IPF1, IUF1, MODY4, PAGEN1, PDX-1, STF-1)
  Cloning method: Gibson Cloning
Terms and licenses: Academic/Nonprofit Terms; Industry Terms: Not Available to Industry
How to cite: pGAL4-DBD-PDX1_AroLITE was a gift from Denes Hnisz (Addgene plasmid # 215643 ; http://n2t.net/addgene:215643 ; RRID:Addgene_215643)
